Addgene plasmid #207283: pHCMV_JEV_prME
Purpose: Mammalian expression of Japanese encephalitis virus PrME protein
Depositing lab: Feng Zhang. Depositing organization: Broad Institute. Publication: Cell type-specific delivery by modular envelope design. Strebinger D, Frangieh CJ, Friedrich MJ, Faure G, Macrae RK, Zhang F. Nat Commun. 2023 Aug 23;14(1):5141. doi: 10.1038/s41467-023-40788-8. PubMed 37612276.
Backbone
  Vector backbone: pHCMV
  Backbone manufacturer: Clontech
  Backbone size w/o insert (bp): 4764
  Vector type: Mammalian Expression
Growth in bacteria
  Bacterial resistance: Ampicillin, 100 μg/mL
  Growth temperature: 37°C
  Growth strain: NEB Stable
  Copy number: High Copy
Gene/Insert
  Gene/Insert name: JEV_PrME
  Species: Japanese encephalitis virus
  Insert size (bp): 2073
  Mutation: mammalian codon optimization
  Entrez Gene: POLY (a.k.a. JEVgp1)
  Promoter: CMV promoter
  Cloning method: Restriction Enzyme; 5′ cloning site EcoRI (not destroyed); 3′ cloning site BglII (not destroyed)
Resource information
  A portion of this plasmid was derived from a plasmid made by: synthesis
Terms and licenses: Academic/Nonprofit Terms; Industry Terms: Not Available to Industry
How to cite: pHCMV_JEV_prME was a gift from Feng Zhang (Addgene plasmid # 207283 ; http://n2t.net/addgene:207283 ; RRID:Addgene_207283)
