[The description below was written by a language model from this plasmid's Addgene catalogue record and pLannotate feature annotations shown in this document.]
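Description:
pHCMV_JEV_prME is a mammalian expression plasmid built on the pHCMV backbone that produces the precursor-membrane and envelope (prM-E) glycoproteins of Japanese encephalitis virus. The sequenced construct is about 6.8 kb. It is maintained in E. coli as a high-copy plasmid through a ColE1/pUC-type origin and is selected with ampicillin via the β-lactamase gene and its own promoter. Several other bacterial elements are carried over from a pBluescript-like cloning vector and play no evident role in mammalian expression. These are an f1 phage origin, lacZα and lacI fragments, lac promoter/operator sequences, a T7 promoter, and a remnant of the multiple cloning site.

The expression cassette starts with the human cytomegalovirus immediate-early enhancer and promoter, followed by a rabbit β-globin intron, which generally improves mRNA processing and expression. The prME coding sequence comes next and is terminated by the rabbit β-globin polyadenylation signal. The insert of roughly 2.1 kb was synthesised with mammalian codon optimisation and cloned between EcoRI and BglII sites, both of which are retained. Automated annotation matches it to a fragment of the JEV polyprotein. The functional note attached to that match, concerning a non-structural protein, belongs to the polyprotein database entry as a whole rather than to the prM-E region encoded here. No epitope tags or reporters are annotated.

The recorded purpose is mammalian expression of JEV prME. The associated publication concerns modular envelope design for cell type-specific delivery, which suggests the plasmid supplies a viral envelope for pseudotyping particles, although the record does not describe that use explicitly.
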