Features (pLannotate 1.2.2; 16 found; start..end, strand, type, name):
     97..476     +  enhancer       CMV enhancer: human cytomegalovirus immediate early enhancer
    477..680     +  promoter       CMV promoter: human cytomegalovirus (CMV) immediate early promoter
    792..1364    +  intron         β-globin intron: intron from rabbit β-globin gene
   1431..3497    +  CDS            POLS_JAEVJ (fragment): Experimental evidence at protein level: Swiss-Prot protein existence level 1. [Non-structural protein 1']: May play a role in neuroinvasiveness. From Japanese encephalitis virus (strain Jaoars982) (JEV).
   3607..3662    +  polyA_signal   β-globin poly(A) signal: rabbit β-globin polyadenylation signal (Gil and Proudfoot, 1987)
   4044..4060    -  protein_bind   lac operator: The lac repressor binds to the lac operator to inhibit transcription in E. coli. This inhibition can be relieved by adding lactose or isopropyl-β-D-thiogalactopyranoside (IPTG). lac repressor encoded by lacI
   4068..4098    -  promoter       lac promoter: promoter for the E. coli lac operon
   4113..4134    -  protein_bind   CAP binding site: CAP binding activates transcription in the presence of cAMP. E. coli catabolite activator protein
   4147..4239    -  CDS            lacI (fragment): lac repressor; lacI; The lac repressor binds to the lac operator to inhibit transcription in E. coli. This inhibition can be relieved by adding lactose or isopropyl-β-D-thiogalactopyranoside (IPTG).
   4422..5010    -  rep_origin     ori: high-copy-number ColE1/pMB1/pBR322/pUC origin of replication
   5181..6041    -  CDS            AmpR: β-lactamase; bla; confers resistance to ampicillin, carbenicillin, and related antibiotics
   6042..6146    -  promoter       AmpR promoter: bla
   6199..6627    -  rep_origin     f1 ori (sequence partly withheld): f1 bacteriophage origin of replication; arrow indicates direction of (+) strand synthesis
   6632..6787    -  CDS            lacZα (fragment): LacZα fragment of β-galactosidase; lacZ fragment
   6795..6813    +  promoter       T7 promoter: promoter for bacteriophage T7 RNA polymerase
   6822..14      +  misc_feature   MCS (fragment) (across the origin): pBluescript multiple cloning site
>Addgene plasmid #207283 | pHCMV_JEV_prME | addgene full sequence | sequence record 407418 | Addgene NGS Result
GCGGCCGCTCTAGAGAGCTTGGCCCATTGCATACGTTGTATCCATATCATAATATGTACATTTATATTGG
CTCATGTCCAACATTACCGCCATGTTGACATTGATTATTGACTAGTTATTAATAGTAATCAATTACGGGG
TCATTAGTTCATAGCCCATATATGGAGTTCCGCGTTACATAACTTACGGTAAATGGCCCGCCTGGCTGAC
CGCCCAACGACCCCCGCCCATTGACGTCAATAATGACGTATGTTCCCATAGTAACGCCAATAGGGACTTT
CCATTGACGTCAATGGGTGGAGTATTTACGGTAAACTGCCCACTTGGCAGTACATCAAGTGTATCATATG
CCAAGTACGCCCCCTATTGACGTCAATGACGGTAAATGGCCCGCCTGGCATTATGCCCAGTACATGACCT
TATGGGACTTTCCTACTTGGCAGTACATCTACGTATTAGTCATCGCTATTACCATGGTGATGCGGTTTTG
GCAGTACATCAATGGGCGTGGATAGCGGTTTGACTCACGGGGATTTCCAAGTCTCCACCCCATTGACGTC
AATGGGAGTTTGTTTTGGCACCAAAATCAACGGGACTTTCCAAAATGTCGTAACAACTCCGCCCCATTGA
CGCAAATGGGCGGTAGGCGTGTACGGTGGGAGGTCTATATAAGCAGAGCTCGTTTAGTGAACCGTCAGAT
CGCCTGGACACGCCATCCACGCTGTTTTGACCTCCATAGATGACACCGGGACCGATCCAGCCTCCGGTCG
ACCGATCCTGAGAACTTCAGGGTGAGTTTGGGGACCCTTGATTGTTCTTTCTTTTTCGCTATTGTAAAAT
TCATGTTATATGGAGGGGGCAAAGTTTTCAGGGTGTTGTTTAGAATGGGAAGATGTCCCTTGTATCACCA
TGGACCCTCATGATAATTTTGTTTCTTTCACTTTCTACTCTGTTGACAACCATTGTCTCCTCTTATTTTC
TTTTCATTTTCTGTAACTTTTTCGTTAAACTTTAGCTTGCATTTGTAACGAATTTTTAAATTCACTTTTG
TTTATTTGTCAGATTGTAAGTACTTTCTCTAATCACTTTTTTTTCAAGGCAATCAGGGTATATTATATTG
TACTTCAGCACAGTTTTAGAGAACAATTGTTATAATTAAATGATAAGGTAGAATATTTCTGCATATAAAT
TCTGGCTGGCGTGGAAATATTCTTATTGGTAGAAACAACTACACCCTGGTCATCATCCTGCCTTTCTCTT
TATGGTTACAATGATATACACTGTTTGAGATGAGGATAAAATACTCTGAGTCCAAACCGGGCCCCTCTGC
TAACCATGTTCATGCCTTCTTCTCTTTCCTACAGCTCCTGGGCAACGTGCTGGTTGTTGTGCTGTCTCAT
CATTTTGGCAAAGAATTCGCCACCATGGGCGGAGGCAACGAGGGATCCATCATGTGGCTCGCCTCCCTCG
CCGTGGTGATTGCCTATGCCGGAGCCATGAAGCTGAGCAACTTTCAAGGCAAGCTGCTGATGACAATCAA
TAACACCGATATCGCCGATGTCATTGTGATCCCCACCTCCAAAGGCGAGAACAGATGCTGGGTGAGAGCC
ATTGACGTCGGCTACATGTGCGAGGACACCATTACCTACGAGTGCCCTAAACTGACCATGGGCAATGATC
CCGAGGACGTCGACTGTTGGTGTGATAACCAAGAGGTCTACGTCCAATACGGAAGATGTACCAGAACAAG
GCACAGCAAGAGGAGCAGAAGGTCCGTGAGCGTGCAAACCCATGGAGAGTCCTCTCTGGTCAACAAAAAG
GAAGCTTGGCTCGACAGCACCAAAGCCACAAGGTATCTGATGAAAACCGAGAACTGGATCATTAGAAACC
CCGGCTACGCCTTCCTCGCCGCTACACTGGGCTGGATGCTGGGCTCCAATAATGGACAAAGGGTGGTGTT
TACCATTCTGCTGCTGCTGGTGGCCCCCGCCTATAGCTTTAATTGTCTGGGCATGGGCAATAGGGACTTC
ATTGAGGGCGCTAGCGGCGCTACATGGGTGGATCTGGTGCTGGAAGGCGATAGCTGCCTCACCATTATGG
CCAATGACAAGCCCACACTGGACGTGAGGATGATCAACATTGAGGCCAGCCAGCTCGCCGAAGTGAGATC
CTACTGTTACCACGCCAGCGTGACAGATATCAGCACAGTGGCCAGATGTCCTACCACCGGCGAGGCTCAT
AATGAGAAGAGGGCTGACAGCAGCTACGTGTGTAAACAAGGCTTCACCGACAGAGGCTGGGGAAATGGAT
GTGGACTGTTCGGCAAGGGCTCCATCGACACATGCGCCAAGTTCAGCTGCACCTCCAAGGCTATCGGAAG
AACCATTCAGCCCGAGAACATCAAGTACGAAGTCGGCATTTTCGTCCACGGAACAACCACCTCCGAAAAC
CACGGCAATTACTCCGCTCAAGTGGGAGCCTCCCAAGCCGCCAAATTCACAATTACACCCAACGCCCCCA
GCATCACACTCAAGCTGGGCGATTACGGAGAGGTGACCCTCGACTGCGAACCTAGATCCGGACTGAACAC
CGAAGCCTTTTACGTGATGACCGTGGGAAGCAAGTCCTTTCTGGTGCATAGGGAATGGTTCCACGACCTC
GCCCTCCCTTGGACATCCCCCAGCTCCACCGCTTGGAGAAATAGAGAACTGCTGATGGAGTTCGAGGAGG
CTCACGCTACAAAGCAGAGCGTCGTGGCCCTCGGCTCCCAAGAAGGAGGACTGCACCAAGCCCTCGCCGG
CGCCATTGTGGTCGAATATTCCAGCTCCGTGAAGCTCACAAGCGGACATCTGAAGTGTAGGCTCAAGATG
GACAAGCTCGCTCTGAAAGGAACCACATACGGAATGTGCACCGAGAAGTTCAGCTTCGCTAAGAACCCCG
CCGATACCGGCCACGGCACCGTGGTCATCGAGCTGAGCTATAGCGGCAGCGATGGCCCTTGCAAAATCCC
TATTGTCAGCGTGGCCTCTCTGAACGACATGACCCCCGTGGGCAGACTCGTCACAGTGAATCCCTTCGTC
GCTACCTCCTCCGCCAATAGCAAGGTGCTCGTCGAGATGGAACCTCCTTTTGGCGACTCCTACATCGTCG
TCGGCAGAGGCGATAAGCAGATCAACCACCACTGGCATAAGGCTGGAAGCACCCTCGGCAAAGCTTTTAG
CACCACACTGAAGGGCGCTCAAAGACTGGCTGCCCTCGGAGATACAGCTTGGGATTTCGGCTCCATCGGA
GGAGTCTTTAACAGCATCGGCAAGGCCGTGCACCAAGTGTTTGGCGGCGCTTTCAGAACACTGTTTGGCG
GCATGAGCTGGATCACCCAAGGACTGATGGGCGCTCTGCTGCTCTGGATGGGAGTGAACGCCAGAGATAG
GAGCATCGCTCTGGCCTTTCTCGCTACCGGCGGCGTGCTGGTGTTCCTCGCCACAAATGTCCACGCCTGA
TGTCTTCCTGGAGCTCCAGTCATTGACTATAACGTCTCAGATCTTTTTCCCTCTGCCAAAAATTATGGGG
ACATCATGAAGCCCCTTGAGCATCTGACTTCTGGCTAATAAAGGAAATTTATTTTCATTGCAATAGTGTG
TTGGAATTTTTTGTGTCTCTCACTCGGAAGGACATATGGGAGGGCAAATCATTTAAAACATCAGAATGAG
TATTTGGTTTAGAGTTTGGCAACATATGCCCATATGCTGGCTGCCATGAACAAAGGTTGGCTATAAAGAG
GTCATCAGTATATGAAACAGCCCCCTGCTGTCCATTCCTTATTCCATAGAAAAGCCTTGACTTGAGGTTA
GATTTTTTTTATATTTTGTTTTGTGTTATTTTTTTCTTTAACATCCCTAAAATTTTCCTTACATGTTTTA
CTAGCCAGATTTTTCCTCCTCTCCTGACTACTCCCAGTCATAGCTGTCCCTCTTCTCTTATGGAGATCCC
TCGACGGATCGGCCGCAATTCGTAATCATGTCATAGCTGTTTCCTGTGTGAAATTGTTATCCGCTCACAA
TTCCACACAACATACGAGCCGGAAGCATAAAGTGTAAAGCCTGGGGTGCCTAATGAGTGAGCTAACTCAC
ATTAATTGCGTTGCGCTCACTGCCCGCTTTCCAGTCGGGAAACCTGTCGTGCCAGCTGCATTAATGAATC
GGCCAACGCGCGGGGAGAGGCGGTTTGCGTATTGGGCGCTCTTCCGCTTCCTCGCTCACTGACTCGCTGC
GCTCGGTCGTTCGGCTGCGGCGAGCGGTATCAGCTCACTCAAAGGCGGTAATACGGTTATCCACAGAATC
AGGGGATAACGCAGGAAAGAACATGTGAGCAAAAGGCCAGCAAAAGGCCAGGAACCGTAAAAAGGCCGCG
TTGCTGGCGTTTTTCCATAGGCTCCGCCCCCCTGACGAGCATCACAAAAATCGACGCTCAAGTCAGAGGT
GGCGAAACCCGACAGGACTATAAAGATACCAGGCGTTTCCCCCTGGAAGCTCCCTCGTGCGCTCTCCTGT
TCCGACCCTGCCGCTTACCGGATACCTGTCCGCCTTTCTCCCTTCGGGAAGCGTGGCGCTTTCTCATAGC
TCACGCTGTAGGTATCTCAGTTCGGTGTAGGTCGTTCGCTCCAAGCTGGGCTGTGTGCACGAACCCCCCG
TTCAGCCCGACCGCTGCGCCTTATCCGGTAACTATCGTCTTGAGTCCAACCCGGTAAGACACGACTTATC
GCCACTGGCAGCAGCCACTGGTAACAGGATTAGCAGAGCGAGGTATGTAGGCGGTGCTACAGAGTTCTTG
AAGTGGTGGCCTAACTACGGCTACACTAGAAGAACAGTATTTGGTATCTGCGCTCTGCTGAAGCCAGTTA
CCTTCGGAAAAAGAGTTGGTAGCTCTTGATCCGGCAAACAAACCACCGCTGGTAGCGGTGGTTTTTTTGT
TTGCAAGCAGCAGATTACGCGCAGAAAAAAAGGATCTCAAGAAGATCCTTTGATCTTTTCTACGGGGTCT
GACGCTCAGTGGAACGAAAACTCACGTTAAGGGATTTTGGTCATGAGATTATCAAAAAGGATCTTCACCT
AGATCCTTTTAAATTAAAAATGAAGTTTTAAATCAATCTAAAGTATATATGAGTAAACTTGGTCTGACAG
TTACCAATGCTTAATCAGTGAGGCACCTATCTCAGCGATCTGTCTATTTCGTTCATCCATAGTTGCCTGA
CTCCCCGTCGTGTAGATAACTACGATACGGGAGGGCTTACCATCTGGCCCCAGTGCTGCAATGATACCGC
GAGACCCACGCTCACCGGCACCAGATTTATCAGCAATAAACCAGCCAGCCGGAAGGGCCGAGCGCAGAAG
TGGTCCTGCAACTTTATCCGCCTCCATCCAGTCTATTAATTGTTGCCGGGAAGCTAGAGTAAGTAGTTCG
CCAGTTAATAGTTTGCGCAACGTTGTTGCCATTGCTACAGGCATCGTGGTGTCACGCTCGTCGTTTGGTA
TGGCTTCATTCAGCTCCGGTTCCCAACGATCAAGGCGAGTTACATGATCCCCCATGTTGTGCAAAAAAGC
GGTTAGCTCCTTCGGTCCTCCGATCGTTGTCAGAAGTAAGTTGGCCGCAGTGTTATCACTCATGGTTATG
GCAGCACTGCATAATTCTCTTACTGTCATGCCATCCGTAAGATGCTTTTCTGTGACTGGTGAGTACTCAA
CCAAGTCATTCTGAGAATAGTGTATGCGGCGACCGAGTTGCTCTTGCCCGGCGTCAATACGGGATAATAC
CGCGCCACATAGCAGAACTTTAAAAGTGCTCATCATTGGAAAACGTTCTTCGGGGCGAAAACTCTCAAGG
ATCTTACCGCTGTTGAGATCCAGTTCGATGTAACCCACTCGTGCACCCAACTGATCTTCAGCATCTTTTA
CTTTCACCAGCGTTTCTGGGTGAGCAAAAACAGGAAGGCAAAATGCCGCAAAAAAGGGAATAAGGGCGAC
ACGGAAATGTTGAATACTCATACTCTTCCTTTTTCAATATTATTGAAGCATTTATCAGGGTTATTGTCTC
ATGAGCGGATACATATTTGAATGTATTTAGAAAAATAAACAAATAGGGGTTCCGCGCACATTTCCCCGAA
AAGTGCCACCTAAATTGTAAGCGTTAATATTTTGTTAAAATTCGCGTTAAATTTTTGTTAAATCAGCTCA
TTTTTTAACCAATAGGCCGAAATCGGCAAAATCCCTTATAAATCAAAAGAATAGACCGAGATAGGGT
[37 nt withheld, positions 6298-6334]
AAAGAACGTGGACTCCAACGTCAAAGG
[49 nt withheld, positions 6362-6410]
T
[91 nt withheld, positions 6412-6502]
G
[124 nt withheld, positions 6504-6627]
CCCATTCGCCATTCAGGCTGCGCAACTGTTGGGAAGGGCGATCGGTGCGGGCCTCTTCGCTATTACGCCA
GCTGGCGAAAGGGGGATGTGCTGCAAGGCGATTAAGTTGGGTAACGCCAGGGTTTTCCCAGTCACGACGT
TGTAAAACGACGGCCAGTGAGCGCGCGTAATACGACTCACTATAGGGCGAATTGGAGCTCCACCGCGGTG
